>Addgene plasmid #136126 | L1_NOP1:mS-N7-Ck2 | addgene full sequence | sequence record 275210 | Addgene NGS Result
TACCAGAAAACAGCTTTTTCAAAGTTGTTTTCAAAGTTGGCGTATAACATAGTATCGACGGAGCCGATTT
TGAAACCGCGGTGATCACAGGCAGCAACGCTCTGTCATCGTTACAATCAACATGCTACCCTCCGCGAGAT
CATCCGTGTTTCAAACCCGGCAGCTTAGTTGCCGTTCTTCCGAATAGCATCGGTAACATGAGCAAAGTCT
GCCGCCTTACAACGGCTCTCCCGCTGACGCCGTCCCGGACTGATGGGCTGCCTGTATCGAGTGGTGATTT
TGTGCCGAGCTGCCGGTCGGGGAGCTGTTGGCTGGCTGGTGGCAGGATATATTGTGGTGTAAACATAACG
AATTGCTCTTCAGCAAGGAGTTCTCGGAAGGTCGCTAAATCACAGGGTTGTCATTGGACATTCGCAGGGA
CGAACTGGAAGCCGAGAGAGGAATCTGTGCGGAATCTCAGACTCGAAGAGACGTCGTGGAAGCATATCGT
AGAGGATTTCTTTGGCGTGTGAAGGAATCGACGGATGGAGAGCACGCATGATTGTTCGAGCGCAAGATTA
CGGCTCACTCATCCGATCCAACCAGGCATAGATGGCGGTAGACGCTCTACTGGGTTCCAGAAACGTCGCT
GATTGCACAGAGTTCTGTTGATTGTTGATGACACGAGCTTTGAAATGCGATCGTCTCACAGTCACAACAT
CTTCCTGATCCAACACGTCATACTTCTCCCTAGCGACGTCGCGACTGTCCTCGGGCTGACTCCATTGCAG
CGAAATGTCGTTCCCAGCACATAGTTCGAGCTCAACTGGATGTCCTTATAAGGAACTGCACATTTTCAGA
CGAGAGCATTTCATTAGAGACGTTTCCGCATGATATTGTTTAAACATCAACATGGCATCGTAAACATTGA
GCAATTTAAAGTGAATAGAATGATGCAGCTGCATAATTCATTGTTAGTAACATTTATTTTTTGCAATATC
TCATGTGACGGATGTAGCACTATTCAATGTGGACAGAAATGACAAAATTAGCCATCAAATGCATTTTTTA
ATTTCTCACTCTGATCTTAATTACTAATATAATTGGGCATCTTAGTCACTCCATATCTGAAACCAGCTTA
GTTTTCATATATTTTCAAGATTTCAGCGCGAAATATTATGTTCAAAAGAAGAAAGACGAAGAATAGCTTT
CGGCTTCTGTTTCTTTGTTCGGTTAAGGTTATGGATAATTCCCAGGTTTGGGGTCTACAATACGTTCATA
TCGTGTACAAGTTCTGTTTCAATGAGAGGAATTCCCCACATTATGATTCATACCTTCACTCAACCTTCAA
TGAAATATGAAAATAAAATTATAAGTTTTCTGAACTTGAGAATTTGTATACAAATAAAAGGGGTAAGGTA
GATTAATATAATGATGTTGATGGATGATGGCAAATATAGGATGATCTACATCATGATTTTCTCCATGATC
ACGTTATATTTATCTGCAACAAACTTGAAGTATATCTGTATTATGAACTTTTTCTTTTGAGAAGTGGAAA
CAAATTTTGATGTAAATTTTCTACTAAATTGATATAAATGAATCATTTACATATCATCATTATCCTATCA
ATCTAGTACTTATTTACATAAATATTAAAATTTAAATTGTTCTCACTCTTTGAGCAATGACGTATCAGTT
GCACTCTGGTTTATAACCCAGTCTGATATTTTAGTTACAAACATGGAAGATCAAATACCAATGCTCTTAT
TTTCCACTGTAATAAGTTTTTTACTTCTGGATTAAATTCATTGATCATTTTTTTAAACTTTCATGTCCTT
GATTAACTTTCTGCAAAAAAGATGCGAATGTATTCATCGCGGTAATATTATTGTGTCTTATTTGATTCAT
TTTCTCGTAAAATATAATTCAAAATTTAAGTTAGTAAATTATTTCTTATACGTTGGTAGATATAAATGCA
GATGTATATCTTAGTCACTATGATATACATTGAAGGACATGTGAATAATTTAACACTGCAAATGTTCCGA
AACCAGAATTTAGGGTTATACTGATACTGATAAAATAAATTTGTTTTTAACTATTATATTTCATTTAGGA
TCGATATACTTATTAAGTTGAGTATCATGAAAAAAACTCGTATGAAAAAAGAATGAAGCAATTATCAAGT
AGATCGATGTTAAGTGAAATCTTGATTACAAATATAATTATCTAGAAGAAGAATAAGGACCTGACAGTGT
TGGATTTTTAAGCTTATAAAAATGCAATGAACGACTGTTTGTTCCATGTTTGGTTTCGAATCTACTTACT
CACTTCATGATAGGCTAGAAATATATCTCCCTTTAAAGGATTGATAAATATCTATATTTGATGTCCAAGA
AAAGTTCAGCGGGGGCTATACAGGTATTGTATAACTTTCTTGCCGAGTCATTCCCAAGATGTATTTATGA
AGAGTAAGACGAGTGACGAGCGTATTTTCTACACGGAAAGTGTTAACTTTTAGGTCAAGAATGCACCCCC
AGTTGCGGCCGGCGGTGCAGTATTAATTCGGTGCTCCGGTTGTCTCTGGAGTCCTATACAAGAAGTATCC
GATCAAAATACATGACCTGGGGATCCTAGCCCCACTCGAGCGCTAGGCTTGCCTCTATCATGTCATGTAA
ATATCTCTTTACAGATGCACGCCCGGTCGATAAAGCTAAAATACTTGCACACTTTACAGGAGGATATACC
TGCGATGGACGTGATTATGTCAAAGGGAATTCGGTCCCCCGCGTACGAGGCGGGCGAAGAGACTTGGTGC
GCCATCCACATATCCGAACGCACTGCCCCAGAAATGGGTGCAAATCCAATGCCACGTCAGGACACAGGGT
CCACGTAGTAAAGTCCAATTGGGTGCAGGCCGCGACGTCGAGCAGGAACGGCATGCACGCAGGATCCGAC
AGCAGGCGTCCGGATTGGATTGGACAATGATGACGGACGCCCGCCTTGGGGCTTGGGTTGGGGTCACGGC
TTCCACCTGACGACGGGGAACATGGAAGGAAGGAAGGACGGAAGGAAGCGGCAGGCCGGGGGCGGAAGAA
TCTACGACGGCGACGCAGCAGTCGAAGGGCAGGGCACGGAAAGGGGGCGCGGCCAGCGAGCGAGGGAACG
AGAGGAAAGGCGAAATACTGAAAATGGCGTGAGGCACAAAAGTCCGCATTAAAATAATAAAGGCCTCGAA
GCGCAGGAGTGCGGGCCAGGCGGGGCAGCGGAAGCTGCAGGAGCATCCGCGAGCGATGCGCGTGTCAAAG
CAATTGAATAAGTCATTGAGAGCTTGGCTCGATGGCGATACTGGCTTGAACCTTGTGACTTGGCTGCCTA
GCTGTCCATTTTGTCCGACTGGTTCTCCTGGGCCTTGATGGTGCACACAATGGAGTCCGTGCGAGTCAGT
GGGCGGGCAGACACAGCTAGAGCCCCCGCACTGTGAGCAGCCTTCAAGGGAAGGCCAGGGGCCGAGAGAA
ATGCGCTCCAACGGCCCGGCCCCGATGGGATGGCATGGCATGGGAGGAGGACGAGCAGCAGCTGGTTCGC
CTGGAGGTGAAGAAGAGTAGAGGTGGAGTTTAGTGAGTCCAGTTCACAGAGGAGGGCGCCGGAAAAGACT
CCTGACTCATGACTGGGATCAGACACATGATGGCGGATGACCTTTCTGCCTTCCTGCGCATGACTCTGAG
CTCAAGTCTCATCTTGTAGTCGAGGTGAGCGAATGACTGTGTATGCTCGTAGTTTACATGTTTGTTGCTC
GGCCTTCGTTCTGCCTCAAGTTCAGCAGCAAGCTCAGTCCTGGGCTCAGCTTCCCCCGTCTCCTCTCTCT
CTCTATCTCCCTCCCTCGTTTCTATTTCCTCTCTCGTGGTCTTCGGTCCCGTTCGGTCTGTTCTGTAGGG
TGGATGCTATTATGGTCTGTTGAAGGGCATCATGGGATGGGTTGGATTGGGACGAGCAGCTGGAATGGAG
TGAGTCTGAAGCTCTTATTCGGGCTCGCCTCCCGCTCTTGGAGCTGCAAACGAAGCCGCGCAGCGTCGTG
CGTCAGCTCCACAAGTCTGGGACGGAGGGATTGATGCATATTTACTAAGTTTACAGCCCCTTCGGTTGGA
TCCTCGTCGGCCTCTGTCATCATTCGTTCTGTTCGTTCGTCCGAGGCGGTGCTGTGAAAGAACGGGTCGT
CGCTGGGTTGGGTTGGGTTGACTTTCGGGCCAATTTGCGAGCCCCGAACCGGGGACGGACCTGGCTGGGC
CTTGATTCTTCAATTCGGCCTTGACCACGTCACGCCCTCCCGCTTGTCCTTGCTCGCTGCCTCGACCCCG
CCCGGACAGCTAGAACGAGATTCCTGGAGCCCGCAGGTGGAGCTTATCTCCTCCTCCCCGCGCACTCCGA
ATTTTCCTCGCCTCTGCTGCCTCGGACTGTCGCTCGTCCCGCCCGCGCCCAGGAGACGAGGTCCCGTGCC
ATCTCTCGTCTGTGTCTCTCTCGGTCCTGTTGTGCTGCTCTCTTGGCCACTGGAGGCGAGCAAGCGAGCA
AGCGAGAAAGGAAGGAAGTAAGGATAGGTGCCTGACGGCGGACGGAGCCGCAGCTGGAGCTGGGGTCGTT
CTTCTTCTTTGCGTGTAGGGAGACGACGAAGTGCCGGCATTGTAGAGATCAGCGGTGTCACACTCACGCC
TGTGCGAATAGTATCGGAATGAAATAGGTTTATGCTTGAGCTCTGGGGCGAGGGGGCTTTCTGCATTGAG
TTGAGCGTCGGCCCGAGAAGGCGGGGAGGCAGGCAGTCCACCGAGGTCGGCCATAGCTTTCCTTCCCAAC
CTCGTATGTGCTCGCCGGAATGAAGGAAGAGAATGATCATGATACTGCCGAGATGTTGCAAGAGCCCGTG
GTGGGATCAGAGCATGGAGTTTGATTTTTGGTAAGCAGTATGAGTTATGGTTCAGAGAGTGGAAGGTGGA
AAGGGTGAGGGAGTGGCAGTGAGCACAGCAGGGTCGAGCAGGCTATGTAGCTGGAATGGAGTGCGAGCAA
GCTCAAGAGTTTTCTCCTTTGGATTTTCCGGTAGATTTGTAATGCTCGAGAGTAGAAATTCCAGGCCAAC
TCCCTCATTTGATGTCCCGAGGGGAGCAAGGGTCTTCTTCTCATGGGAACGGCGGTCAAATTCTCGGTGG
ATTGAAACGGGGCCTAGCTGGGAATTTCTCATCGAAAGAAATTTTCAGCGCTGAAATACGTCCGAGAGAT
CAAGTAAGGTTTTGATAACAGTGCAGAAGGGGATATTGTCTGGTGGGTTGGGATTGTTGCTGGCGCAGTC
AAACGAGGGAAATACTCCTAAGCGTGGTTCTGCTGTCTTTGTCATATTTCAAAGTCTTCATCTGTTTTTC
ATCACCCAGCGAGTGTGAGAAGTCTGAATGTGTGAGCAGAAATAAAAGGGAATTTCGAGCCATAAGAACC
AGCTAAAGAACATCAAACGAGCTGTGAGCGGACTCGTCTCTTAGACTTAAGATTCACTCAAACGTCATTG
CGTGTAACTTGTTCCTAGGACTGCTTTTTTGGTTTGCTGCCGTCGATATCGTCACACGTTTTGTAGTCTT
CCATTCTCGTGATTACCCCGGAATTATTTTCGTCTTCACCTGAACGATTTTCTTACAAAGTGGACGAGAT
GAACGTGCTTGTTCTCTCGAGGGCCCCGGATCGACCTTCTGCTTTTTCGTCCTCGTTTGATCTCCTGGGA
TCCGAGAGCTTGGTCACTCGTCGATGTTTTCCTCGTTAGAAAAAGTGTAATGGGTTAGCAGTCCCCTGCA
TCAGACTGTCAATTTCCATTTGTTTTAATTGGAAGAAGGCCCGGAGTTTCCCGGGTTCGTCTTTACTCTG
TTCGTATAGTGTCGCGTGTGCCCAGTTGTTGTATTTCCAGAGTGTACCTTGCGGTGGAGTTGACTTTTTC
GTGCCACATGAATGTAAACCGTTTGAGCACTATTATCTGTTAAGGCTGCTAATCAACACTGACCTCTCAA
TTGCGCTGTATGTGGATGCAGTTAGGAGCCTTGTCGAATAATGGTGAGCAAGGGCGAGGCAGTGATCAAG
GAGTTCATGCGGTTCAAGGTGCACATGGAGGGCTCCATGAACGGCCACGAGTTCGAGATCGAGGGCGAGG
GCGAGGGCCGCCCCTACGAGGGCACCCAGACCGCCAAGCTGAAGGTGACCAAGGGTGGCCCCCTGCCCTT
CTCCTGGGACATCCTGTCCCCTCAGTTCATGTACGGCTCCAGGGCCTTCATCAAGCACCCCGCCGACATC
CCCGACTACTATAAGCAGTCCTTCCCCGAGGGCTTCAAGTGGGAGCGCGTGATGAACTTCGAGGACGGCG
GCGCCGTGACCGTGACCCAGGACACCTCCCTGGAGGACGGCACCCTGATCTACAAGGTGAAGCTCCGCGG
CACCAACTTCCCTCCTGACGGCCCCGTAATGCAGAAGAAGACAATGGGCTGGGAAGCGTCCACCGAGCGG
TTGTACCCCGAGGACGGCGTGCTGAAGGGCGACATTAAGATGGCCCTGCGCCTGAAGGACGGCGGCCGCT
ACCTGGCGGACTTCAAGACCACCTACAAGGCCAAGAAGCCCGTGCAGATGCCCGGCGCCTACAACGTCGA
CCGCAAGTTGGACATCACCTCCCACAACGAGGACTACACCGTGGTGGAACAGTACGAACGCTCCGAGGGC
CGCCACTCCACCGGCGGCATGGACGAGCTGTACAAGGCTTCGGCTGCAGCGGCCGAATTCAAGCGTGAAG
AACAAGCAAGGAAAGCTAAGGTGAACAATGAGAAAAAGACGGAAATAGTGAAACCAGAGAGTTGTAGCAA
TGAAGGAGATGTCAAGGATCTGAAAAGAAAGGACTCTGAGGATGGAAACGAGGGTGAGGAAGAAGAAGCT
TCTTCGAAACCGAAAAAGCCAAAAGTTGCTCTTTCTCATCTTCAGGACATTGACGACACAGAAGCTGATC
AAGAAGAAGAGTAAGCTTGAGCTCGAATTTCCCCGATCGTTCAAACATTTGGCAATAAAGTTTCTTAAGA
TTGAATCCTGTTGCCGGTCTTGCGATGATTATCATATAATTTCTGTTGAATTACGTTAAGCATGTAATAA
TTAACATGTAATGCATGACGTTATTTATGAGATGGGTTTTTATGATTAGAGTCCCGCAATTATACATTTA
ATACGCGATAGAAAACAAAATATAGCGCGCAAACTAGGATAAATTATCGCGCGCGGTGTCATCTATGTTA
CTAGATCGATCCGTATCGATAGCCTCTAGCTAGAGTCGATCGACAAGCTCGAGTTTCTCCATAATAATGT
GTGAGTAGTTCCCAGATAAGGGAATTAGGGTTCCTATAGGGTTTCGCTCATGTGTTGAGCATATAAGAAA
CCCTTAGTATGTATTTGTATTTGTAAAATACTTCTATCAATAAAATTTCTAATTCCTAAAATCAAAATCC
AGTACTAAAATCCAGATCGCTATACTGAAGAGCAATTCTGACAGGATATATTGGCGGGTAAACCTAAGAG
AAAAGAGCGTTTATTAGAATAATCGGATATTTAAAAGGGCGTGAAAAGGTTTATCCGTTCGTCCATTTGT
ATGTGCATGCCAACCACAGGGTTCCCCTCGGGATCAAAGTACTTTGATCCAACCCCTCCGCTGCTATAGT
GCAGTCGGCTTCTGACGTTCAGTGCAGCCGTCATCTGAAAACGACATGTCGCACAAGTCCTAAGTTACGC
GACAGGCTGCCGCCCTGCCCTTTTCCTGGCGTTTTCTTGTCGCGTGTTTTAGTCGCATAAAGTAGAATAC
TTGCGACTAGAACCGGAGACATTACGCCATGAACAAGAGCGCCGCCGCTGGCCTGCTGGGCTATGCCCGC
GTCAGCACCGACGACCAGGACTTGACCAACCAACGGGCCGAACTGCACGCGGCCGGCTGCACCAAGCTGT
TTTCCGAGAAGATCACCGGCACCAGGCGCGACCGCCCGGAGCTGGCCAGGATGCTTGACCACCTACGCCC
TGGCGACGTTGTGACAGTGACCAGGCTAGACCGCCTGGCCCGCAGCACCCGCGACCTACTGGACATTGCC
GAGCGCATCCAGGAGGCCGGCGCGGGCCTGCGTAGCCTGGCAGAGCCGTGGGCCGACACCACCACGCCGG
CCGGCCGCATGGTGTTGACCGTGTTCGCCGGCATTGCCGAGTTCGAGCGTTCCCTAATCATCGACCGCAC
CCGGAGCGGGCGCGAGGCCGCCAAGGCCCGAGGCGTGAAGTTTGGCCCCCGCCCTACCCTCACCCCGGCA
CAGATCGCGCACGCCCGCGAGCTGATCGACCAGGAAGGCCGCACCGTGAAAGAGGCGGCTGCACTGCTTG
GCGTGCATCGCTCGACCCTGTACCGCGCACTTGAGCGCAGCGAGGAAGTGACGCCCACCGAGGCCAGGCG
GCGCGGTGCCTTCCGTGAGGACGCATTGACCGAGGCCGACGCCCTGGCGGCCGCCGAGAATGAACGCCAA
GAGGAACAAGCATGAAACCGCACCAGGACGGCCAGGACGAACCGTTTTTCATTACCGAAGAGATCGAGGC
GGAGATGATCGCGGCCGGGTACGTGTTCGAGCCGCCCGCGCACCTCTCAACCGTGCGGCTGCATGAAATC
CTGGCCGGTTTGTCTGATGCCAAGCTGGCGGCCTGGCCGGCCAGCTTGGCCGCTGAAGAAACCGAGCGCC
GCCGTCTAAAAAGGTGATGTGTATTTGAGTAAAACAGCTTGCGTCATGCGGTCGCTGCGTATATGATGCG
ATGAGTAAATAAACAAATACGCAAGGGGAACGCATGAAGGTTATCGCTGTACTTAACCAGAAAGGCGGGT
CAGGCAAGACGACCATCGCAACCCATCTAGCCCGCGCCCTGCAACTCGCCGGGGCCGATGTTCTGTTAGT
CGATTCCGATCCCCAGGGCAGTGCCCGCGATTGGGCGGCCGTGCGGGAAGATCAACCGCTAACCGTTGTC
GGCATCGACCGCCCGACGATTGACCGCGACGTGAAGGCCATCGGCCGGCGCGACTTCGTAGTGATCGACG
GAGCGCCCCAGGCGGCGGACTTGGCTGTGTCCGCGATCAAGGCAGCCGACTTCGTGCTGATTCCGGTGCA
GCCAAGCCCTTACGACATATGGGCCACCGCCGACCTGGTGGAGCTGGTTAAGCAGCGCATTGAGGTCACG
GATGGAAGGCTACAAGCGGCCTTTGTCGTGTCGCGGGCGATCAAAGGCACGCGCATCGGCGGTGAGGTTG
CCGAGGCGCTGGCCGGGTACGAGCTGCCCATTCTTGAGTCCCGTATCACGCAGCGCGTGAGCTACCCAGG
CACTGCCGCCGCCGGCACAACCGTTCTTGAATCAGAACCCGAGGGCGACGCTGCCCGCGAGGTCCAGGCG
CTGGCCGCTGAAATTAAATCAAAACTCATTTGAGTTAATGAGGTAAAGAGAAAATGAGCAAAAGCACAAA
CACGCTAAGTGCCGGCCGTCCGAGCGCACGCAGCAGCAAGGCTGCAACGTTGGCCAGCCTGGCAGACACG
CCAGCCATGAAGCGGGTCAACTTTCAGTTGCCGGCGGAGGATCACACCAAGCTGAAGATGTACGCGGTAC
GCCAAGGCAAGACCATTACCGAGCTGCTATCTGAATACATCGCGCAGCTACCAGAGTAAATGAGCAAATG
AATAAATGAGTAGATGAATTTTAGCGGCTAAAGGAGGCGGCATGGAAAATCAAGAACAACCAGGCACCGA
CGCCGTGGAATGCCCCATGTGTGGAGGAACGGGCGGTTGGCCAGGCGTAAGCGGCTGGGTTGCCTGCCGG
CCCTGCAATGGCACTGGAACCCCCAAGCCCGAGGAATCGGCGTGAGCGGTCGCAAACCATCCGGCCCGGT
ACAAATCGGCGCGGCGCTGGGTGATGACCTGGTGGAGAAGTTGAAGGCCGCGCAGGCCGCCCAGCGGCAA
CGCATCGAGGCAGAAGCACGCCCCGGTGAATCGTGGCAAGCGGCCGCTGATCGAATCCGCAAAGAATCCC
GGCAACCGCCGGCAGCCGGTGCGCCGTCGATTAGGAAGCCGCCCAAGGGCGACGAGCAACCAGATTTTTT
CGTTCCGATGCTCTATGACGTGGGCACCCGCGATAGTCGCAGCATCATGGACGTGGCCGTTTTCCGTCTG
TCGAAGCGTGACCGACGAGCTGGCGAGGTGATCCGCTACGAGCTTCCAGACGGGCACGTAGAGGTTTCCG
CAGGGCCGGCCGGCATGGCCAGTGTGTGGGATTACGACCTGGTACTGATGGCGGTTTCCCATCTAACCGA
ATCCATGAACCGATACCGGGAAGGGAAGGGAGACAAGCCCGGCCGCGTGTTCCGTCCACACGTTGCGGAC
GTACTCAAGTTCTGCCGGCGAGCCGATGGCGGAAAGCAGAAAGACGACCTGGTAGAAACCTGCATTCGGT
TAAACACCACGCACGTTGCCATGCAGCGTACGAAGAAGGCCAAGAACGGCCGCCTGGTGACGGTATCCGA
GGGTGAAGCCTTGATTAGCCGCTACAAGATCGTAAAGAGCGAAACCGGGCGGCCGGAGTACATCGAGATC
GAGCTAGCTGATTGGATGTACCGCGAGATCACAGAAGGCAAGAACCCGGACGTGCTGACGGTTCACCCCG
ATTACTTTTTGATCGATCCCGGCATCGGCCGTTTTCTCTACCGCCTGGCACGCCGCGCCGCAGGCAAGGC
AGAAGCCAGATGGTTGTTCAAGACGATCTACGAACGCAGTGGCAGCGCCGGAGAGTTCAAGAAGTTCTGT
TTCACCGTGCGCAAGCTGATCGGGTCAAATGACCTGCCGGAGTACGATTTGAAGGAGGAGGCGGGGCAGG
CTGGCCCGATCCTAGTCATGCGCTACCGCAACCTGATCGAGGGCGAAGCATCCGCCGGTTCCTAATGTAC
GGAGCAGATGCTAGGGCAAATTGCCCTAGCAGGGGAAAAAGGTCGAAAAGGACTCTTTCCTGTGGATAGC
ACGTACATTGGGAACCCAAAGCCGTACATTGGGAACCGGAACCCGTACATTGGGAACCCAAAGCCGTACA
TTGGGAACCGGTCACACATGTAAGTGACTGATATAAAAGAGAAAAAAGGCGATTTTTCCGCCTAAAACTC
TTTAAAACTTATTAAAACTCTTAAAACCCGCCTGGCCTGTGCATAACTGTCTGGCCAGCGCACAGCCGAA
GTGCTGCAAAAAGCGCCTACCCTTCGGTCGCTGCGCTCCCTACGCCCCGCCGCTTCGCGTCGGCCTATCG
CGGCCGCTGGCCGCTCAAAAATGGCTGGCCTACGGCCAGGCAATCTACCAGGGCGCGGACAAGCCGCGCC
GTCGCCACTCGACCGCCGGCGCCCACATCAAGGCACCCTGCCTCGCGCGTTTCGGTGATGACGGTGAAAA
CCTCTGACACATGCAGCTCCCGGTGACGGTCACAGCTTGTCTGTAAGCGGATGCCGGGAGCAGACAAGCC
CGTCAGGGCGCGTCAGCGGGTGTTGGCGGGTGTCGGGGCGCAGCCATGACCCAGTCACGTAGCGATAGCG
GAGTGTATACTGGCTTAACTATGCGGCATCAGAGCAGATTGTACTGAGAGTGCACCATATGCGGTGTGAA
ATACCGCACAGATGCGTAAGGAGAAAATACCGCATCAGGCGCTCATCCGCTTCCTCGCTCACTGACTCGC
TGCGCTCGGTCGTTCGGCTGCGGCGAGCGGTATCAGCTCACTCAAAGGCGGTAATACGGTTATCCACAGA
ATCAGGGGATAACGCAGGAAAGAACATGTGAGCAAAAGGCCAGCAAAAGGCCAGGAACCGTAAAAAGGCC
GCGTTGCTGGCGTTTTTCCATAGGCTCCGCCCCCCTGACGAGCATCACAAAAATCGACGCTCAAGTCAGA
GGTGGCGAAACCCGACAGGACTATAAAGATACCAGGCGTTTCCCCCTGGAAGCTCCCTCGTGCGCTCTCC
TGTTCCGACCCTGCCGCTTACCGGATACCTGTCCGCCTTTCTCCCTTCGGGAAGCGTGGCGCTTTCTCAT
AGCTCACGCTGTAGGTATCTCAGTTCGGTGTAGGTCGTTCGCTCCAAGCTGGGCTGTGTGCACGAACCCC
CCGTTCAGCCCGACCGCTGCGCCTTATCCGGTAACTATCGTCTTGAGTCCAACCCGGTAAGACACGACTT
ATCGCCACTGGCAGCAGCCACTGGTAACAGGATTAGCAGAGCGAGGTATGTAGGCGGTGCTACAGAGTTC
TTGAAGTGGTGGCCTAACTACGGCTACACTAGAAGGACAGTATTTGGTATCTGCGCTCTGCTGAAGCCAG
TTACCTTCGGAAAAAGAGTTGGTAGCTCTTGATCCGGCAAACAAACCACCGCTGGTAGCGGTGGTTTTTT
TGTTTGCAAGCAGCAGATTACGCGCAGAAAAAAAGGATCTCAAGAAGATCCTTTGATCTTTTCTACGGGG
TCTGACGCTCAGTGGAACGAAAACTCACGTTAAGGGATTTTGGTCATGCATTCTAGGTGATTAGAAAAAC
TCATCGAGCATCAAATGAAACTGCAATTTATTCATATCAGGATTATCAATACCATATTTTTGAAAAAGCC
GTTTCTGTAATGAAGGAGAAAACTCACCGAGGCAGTTCCATAGGATGGCAAGATCCTGGTATCGGTCTGC
GATTCCGACTCGTCCAACATCAATACAACCTATTAATTTCCCCTCGTCAAAAATAAGGTTATCAAGTGAG
AAATCACCATGAGTGACGACTGAATCCGGTGAGAATGGCAAAAGTTTATGCATTTCTTTCCAGACTTGTT
CAACAGGCCAGCCATTACGCTCGTCATCAAAATCACTCGCATCAACCAAACCGTTATTCATTCGTGATTG
CGCCTGAGCGAGTCGAAATACGCGATCGCTGTTAAAAGGACAATTACAAACAGGAATCGAATGCAACCGG
CGCAGGAACACTGCCAGCGCATCAACAATATTTTCACCTGAATCAGGATATTCTTCTAATACCTGGAATG
CTGTTTTCCCTGGGATCGCAGTGGTGAGTAACCATGCATCATCAGGAGTACGGATAAAATGCTTGATGGT
CGGAAGAGGCATAAATTCCGTCAGCCAGTTTAGTCTGACCATCTCATCTGTAACATCATTGGCAACGCTA
CCTTTGCCATGTTTCAGAAACAACTCTGGCGCATCGGGCTTCCCATACAATCGGTAGATTGTCGCACCTG
ATTGCCCGACATTATCGCGAGCCCATTTATACCCATATAAATCAGCATCCATGTTGGAATTTAATCGCGG
CCTTGAGCAAGACGTTTCCCGTTGAATATGGCTCATAACAGAACTTATTATTTCCTTCCTCTTTTCTACA
GTATTTAAAGATACCCCAAGAAGCTAATTATAACAAGACGAACTCCAATTCACTGTTCCTTGCATTCTAA
AACCTTAAA
Features (pLannotate 1.2.2; 13 found; start..end, strand, type, name):
    320..344     +  misc_feature   LB T-DNA repeat: left border repeat from nopaline C58 T-DNA
   6061..6756    +  CDS            mScarlet-I: mScarlet-I is a basic (constitutively fluorescent) red fluorescent protein published in 2016, derived from synthetic construct. It is reported to be a rapidly-maturing monomer with moderate acid sensitivity.
   7035..7287    +  terminator     NOS terminator: nopaline synthase terminator and poly(A) signal
   7334..7508    +  polyA_signal   CaMV poly(A) signal: cauliflower mosaic virus polyadenylation signal
   7529..7553    +  misc_feature   RB T-DNA repeat: right border repeat from nopaline C58 T-DNA
   7893..8294    +  CDS            Y4CG_SINFN (fragment): Protein inferred from homology: Swiss-Prot protein existence level 3. From Sinorhizobium fredii (strain NBRC 101917 / NGR234).
   8854..9483    +  CDS            pVS1 StaA: stability protein from the Pseudomonas plasmid pVS1 (Heeb et al., 2000)
   9912..10985   +  CDS            pVS1 RepA: replication protein from the Pseudomonas plasmid pVS1 (Heeb et al., 2000)
  11051..11245   +  rep_origin     pVS1 oriV: origin of replication for the Pseudomonas plasmid pVS1 (Heeb et al., 2000)
  11448..11487   +  CDS            rop (fragment): Rop protein, which maintains plasmids at low copy number; rop
  11589..11729   +  misc_feature   bom: basis of mobility region from pBR322
  11915..12503   -  rep_origin     ori: high-copy-number ColE1/pMB1/pBR322/pUC origin of replication
  12591..13406   -  CDS            KanR: aminoglycoside phosphotransferase; aph(3')-Ia; confers resistance to kanamycin in bacteria or G418 (Geneticin®) in eukaryotes
