[The description below was written by a language model from this plasmid's Addgene catalogue record and pLannotate feature annotations shown in this document.]
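Description:
L1_NOP1:mS-N7-Ck2 is a Level 1 plant expression construct from a modular synthetic biology toolkit for the liverwort Marchantia polymorpha, assembled in the pCk2 acceptor backbone, which places the transcription unit in "position 2" for later assembly into multigene constructs. It is a binary vector of about 13.5 kb. Nopaline-type left and right T-DNA border repeats flank the payload. Outside the borders lie the pVS1 oriV with its RepA replication and StaA stability genes, which support maintenance in Agrobacterium, and a ColE1/pUC-type origin with the pBR322 bom region for high-copy propagation in E. coli. Bacterial selection is by kanamycin through an aph(3')-Ia gene. No plant selectable marker is annotated within the T-DNA, as expected for a single transcription unit intended to be combined with other modules.

The insert is a transcription unit in which the Marchantia MpNOP1 promoter (with its 5' region) drives mScarlet-I, a fast-maturing monomeric red fluorescent protein. The insert name indicates that it is fused to N7, generally used as a nuclear localisation tag, though neither the tag nor the promoter is annotated in the feature table. The promoter presumably occupies the long unannotated stretch between the left border and the reporter. Transcription ends at a double terminator combining the nopaline synthase terminator and the CaMV 35S polyadenylation signal. The parts were domesticated to remove internal BsaI and SapI sites, and the SapI sites used for assembly were destroyed during cloning. The depositor describes the plasmid as an example of a weak promoter, so it serves as a reference reporter for comparing promoter strength and expression pattern in Marchantia.
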