Addgene plasmid #136126: L1_NOP1:mS-N7-Ck2
Purpose: L1 in position 2, example of weak promoter
Depositing lab: Jim Haseloff. Depositing organization: University of Cambridge. Publication: Systematic tools for reprogramming plant gene expression in a simple model, Marchantia polymorpha. Sauret-Gueto S, Frangedakis E, Silvestri L, Rebmann M, Tomaselli M, Markel K, Delmans M, West A, Patron NJ, Haseloff J. ACS Synth Biol. 2020 Mar 12. doi: 10.1021/acssynbio.9b00511. PubMed 32163700.
Backbone
  Vector backbone: pCk2
  Vector type: Plant Expression, Synthetic Biology
Growth in bacteria
  Bacterial resistance: Kanamycin, 50 μg/mL
  Growth temperature: 37°C
  Growth strain: DH5alpha
  Copy number: High Copy
Gene/Insert
  Gene/Insert name: p5-MpNOP1:mScarletI-N7_3tNos-35S
  Species: Marchantia polymorpha
  Mutation: BsaI/ SapI domesticated
  Cloning method: Restriction Enzyme; 5′ cloning site SapI (destroyed during cloning); 3′ cloning site SapI (destroyed during cloning)
  Sequencing primers: 5′ n/a
Depositor comments: Please visit https://www.biorxiv.org/content/10.1101/2020.02.29.971002v1 for bioRxiv preprint.
How to cite: L1_NOP1:mS-N7-Ck2 was a gift from Jim Haseloff (Addgene plasmid # 136126 ; http://n2t.net/addgene:136126 ; RRID:Addgene_136126)
